Addgene plasmid #140380: pJBL710
Purpose: Expresses TetR-regulated 3WJdB RNA aptamer driven by T7 promoter with the tetO sequence 14BP dowsntream from the promoter
Depositing lab: Julius Lucks. Depositing organization: Northwestern University. Publication: Cell-free biosensors for rapid detection of water contaminants. Jung JK, Alam KK, Verosloff MS, Capdevila DA, Desmau M, Clauer PR, Lee JW, Nguyen PQ, Pasten PA, Matiasek SJ, Gaillard JF, Giedroc DP, Collins JJ, Lucks JB. Nat Biotechnol. 2020 Jul 6. pii: 10.1038/s41587-020-0571-7. doi: 10.1038/s41587-020-0571-7. PubMed 32632301.
Backbone
  Vector backbone: pUC19
  Vector type: Synthetic Biology
Growth in bacteria
  Bacterial resistance: Ampicillin, 100 μg/mL
  Growth temperature: 37°C
  Growth strain: DH5alpha
  Copy number: High Copy
Gene/Insert
  Gene/Insert name: T7-14BP-tetO-3WJdB-T
  Species: Synthetic
  Cloning method: Gibson Cloning
Terms and licenses: Academic/Nonprofit Terms; Industry Terms: Not Available to Industry
How to cite: pJBL710 was a gift from Julius Lucks (Addgene plasmid # 140380 ; http://n2t.net/addgene:140380 ; RRID:Addgene_140380)
