[The description below was written by a language model from this plasmid's Addgene catalogue record and pLannotate feature annotations shown in this document.]
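Description:
pJBL710 is a small (about 2.9 kb) synthetic-biology plasmid built on the pUC19 backbone and propagated in E. coli at high copy number through the ColE1/pUC origin, with selection by the β-lactamase (AmpR) gene expressed from its own promoter. The depositor's sequence and the repository's sequencing result yield the same set of annotated features in the same order, differing only in where numbering starts. Remnants of the pUC19 architecture surround the insert: a lacI fragment, CAP binding site, lac promoter and operator, split pieces of the multiple cloning site, a truncated lacZα, and short bom and rop fragments. These appear to be backbone leftovers rather than working parts of the design.

The payload, assembled by Gibson cloning into the former cloning site, is a compact synthetic transcription unit named T7-14BP-tetO-3WJdB-T. A bacteriophage T7 promoter is followed by a short spacer and a tet operator, which the annotation software flags as a 19-nt fragment matching PLtetO-1. The record gives the spacer as 14 bp. Downstream lies the 3WJdB RNA aptamer, which is not annotated but fits the roughly 150-nt gap before the T7 terminator that closes the unit. No protein is encoded; the output is the RNA itself, which acts as the reporter signal. TetR bound at the operator blocks T7 RNA polymerase from transcribing the aptamer, and release of TetR by its ligand should restore transcription. According to the associated publication, the plasmid belongs to work on cell-free biosensors for detecting water contaminants. The name suggests it is one of a series testing promoter-to-operator spacing, though the record does not say so directly.
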