Features (pLannotate 1.2.2; 15 found; start..end, strand, type, name):
      1..93      +  CDS            lacI (fragment): lac repressor; lacI; The lac repressor binds to the lac operator to inhibit transcription in E. coli. This inhibition can be relieved by adding lactose or isopropyl-β-D-thiogalactopyranoside (IPTG).
    106..127     +  protein_bind   CAP binding site: CAP binding activates transcription in the presence of cAMP. E. coli catabolite activator protein
    142..172     +  promoter       lac promoter: promoter for the E. coli lac operon
    180..196     +  protein_bind   lac operator: The lac repressor binds to the lac operator to inhibit transcription in E. coli. This inhibition can be relieved by adding lactose or isopropyl-β-D-thiogalactopyranoside (IPTG). lac repressor encoded by lacI
    233..262     -  misc_feature   MCS (fragment): pUC18/19 multiple cloning site
    263..281     +  promoter       T7 promoter: promoter for bacteriophage T7 RNA polymerase
    294..312     +  promoter       PLtetO-1 promoter (fragment): modified phage lambda PL promoter with tet operator sites (Lutz and Bujard, 1997)
    465..511     +  terminator     T7 terminator: transcription terminator for bacteriophage T7 RNA polymerase
    511..536     -  misc_feature   MCS (fragment): pUC18/19 multiple cloning site
    533..690     +  CDS            lacZα (fragment): LacZα fragment of β-galactosidase; lacZ fragment
    696..795     -  misc_feature   bom (fragment): basis of mobility region from pBR322
    897..932     -  CDS            rop (fragment): Rop protein, which maintains plasmids at low copy number; rop
   1027..1131    +  promoter       AmpR promoter: bla
   1132..1992    +  CDS            AmpR: β-lactamase; bla; confers resistance to ampicillin, carbenicillin, and related antibiotics
   2163..2751    +  rep_origin     ori: high-copy-number ColE1/pMB1/pBR322/pUC origin of replication
>Addgene plasmid #140380 | pJBL710 | depositor full sequence | sequence record 272401 | pJBL710 sequence 2933 bps
GCGCCCAATACGCAAACCGCCTCTCCCCGCGCGTTGGCCGATTCATTAATGCAGCTGGCACGACAGGTTT
CCCGACTGGAAAGCGGGCAGTGAGCGCAACGCAATTAATGTGAGTTAGCTCACTCATTAGGCACCCCAGG
CTTTACACTTTATGCTTCCGGCTCGTATGTTGTGTGGAATTGTGAGCGGATAACAATTTCACACAGGAAA
CAGCTATGACCATGATTACGCCAAGCTTGCATGCCTGCAGGTCGACTCTAGATAATACGACTCACTATAG
GGAGACCACAACGTCCCTATCAGTGATAGAGACCCACATACTCTGATGATCCGAGACGGTCGGGTCCAGA
TATTCGTATCTGTCGAGTAGAGTGTGGGCTCGGATCATTCATGGCAAGAGACGGTCGGGTCCAGATATTC
GTATCTGTCGAGTAGAGTGTGGGCTCTTGCCATGTGTATGTGGGTAGCATAACCCCTTGGGGCCTCTAAA
CGGGTCTTGAGGGGTTTTTTGATCCCCGGGTACCGAGCTCGAATTCACTGGCCGTCGTTTTACAACGTCG
TGACTGGGAAAACCCTGGCGTTACCCAACTTAATCGCCTTGCAGCACATCCCCCTTTCGCCAGCTGGCGT
AATAGCGAAGAGGCCCGCACCGATCGCCCTTCCCAACAGTTGCGCAGCCTGAATGGCGAATGGCGCCTGA
TGCGGTATTTTCTCCTTACGCATCTGTGCGGTATTTCACACCGCATATGGTGCACTCTCAGTACAATCTG
CTCTGATGCCGCATAGTTAAGCCAGCCCCGACACCCGCCAACACCCGCTGACGCGCCCTGACGGGCTTGT
CTGCTCCCGGCATCCGCTTACAGACAAGCTGTGACCGTCTCCGGGAGCTGCATGTGTCAGAGGTTTTCAC
CGTCATCACCGAAACGCGCGAGACGAAAGGGCCTCGTGATACGCCTATTTTTATAGGTTAATGTCATGAT
AATAATGGTTTCTTAGACGTCAGGTGGCACTTTTCGGGGAAATGTGCGCGGAACCCCTATTTGTTTATTT
TTCTAAATACATTCAAATATGTATCCGCTCATGAGACAATAACCCTGATAAATGCTTCAATAATATTGAA
AAAGGAAGAGTATGAGTATTCAACATTTCCGTGTCGCCCTTATTCCCTTTTTTGCGGCATTTTGCCTTCC
TGTTTTTGCTCACCCAGAAACGCTGGTGAAAGTAAAAGATGCTGAAGATCAGTTGGGTGCACGAGTGGGT
TACATCGAACTGGATCTCAACAGCGGTAAGATCCTTGAGAGTTTTCGCCCCGAAGAACGTTTTCCAATGA
TGAGCACTTTTAAAGTTCTGCTATGTGGCGCGGTATTATCCCGTATTGACGCCGGGCAAGAGCAACTCGG
TCGCCGCATACACTATTCTCAGAATGACTTGGTTGAGTACTCACCAGTCACAGAAAAGCATCTTACGGAT
GGCATGACAGTAAGAGAATTATGCAGTGCTGCCATAACCATGAGTGATAACACTGCGGCCAACTTACTTC
TGACAACGATCGGAGGACCGAAGGAGCTAACCGCTTTTTTGCACAACATGGGGGATCATGTAACTCGCCT
TGATCGTTGGGAACCGGAGCTGAATGAAGCCATACCAAACGACGAGCGTGACACCACGATGCCTGTAGCA
ATGGCAACAACGTTGCGCAAACTATTAACTGGCGAACTACTTACTCTAGCTTCCCGGCAACAATTAATAG
ACTGGATGGAGGCGGATAAAGTTGCAGGACCACTTCTGCGCTCGGCCCTTCCGGCTGGCTGGTTTATTGC
TGATAAATCTGGAGCCGGTGAGCGTGGGTCTCGCGGTATCATTGCAGCACTGGGGCCAGATGGTAAGCCC
TCCCGTATCGTAGTTATCTACACGACGGGGAGTCAGGCAACTATGGATGAACGAAATAGACAGATCGCTG
AGATAGGTGCCTCACTGATTAAGCATTGGTAACTGTCAGACCAAGTTTACTCATATATACTTTAGATTGA
TTTAAAACTTCATTTTTAATTTAAAAGGATCTAGGTGAAGATCCTTTTTGATAATCTCATGACCAAAATC
CCTTAACGTGAGTTTTCGTTCCACTGAGCGTCAGACCCCGTAGAAAAGATCAAAGGATCTTCTTGAGATC
CTTTTTTTCTGCGCGTAATCTGCTGCTTGCAAACAAAAAAACCACCGCTACCAGCGGTGGTTTGTTTGCC
GGATCAAGAGCTACCAACTCTTTTTCCGAAGGTAACTGGCTTCAGCAGAGCGCAGATACCAAATACTGTT
CTTCTAGTGTAGCCGTAGTTAGGCCACCACTTCAAGAACTCTGTAGCACCGCCTACATACCTCGCTCTGC
TAATCCTGTTACCAGTGGCTGCTGCCAGTGGCGATAAGTCGTGTCTTACCGGGTTGGACTCAAGACGATA
GTTACCGGATAAGGCGCAGCGGTCGGGCTGAACGGGGGGTTCGTGCACACAGCCCAGCTTGGAGCGAACG
ACCTACACCGAACTGAGATACCTACAGCGTGAGCTATGAGAAAGCGCCACGCTTCCCGAAGGGAGAAAGG
CGGACAGGTATCCGGTAAGCGGCAGGGTCGGAACAGGAGAGCGCACGAGGGAGCTTCCAGGGGGAAACGC
CTGGTATCTTTATAGTCCTGTCGGGTTTCGCCACCTCTGACTTGAGCGTCGATTTTTGTGATGCTCGTCA
GGGGGGCGGAGCCTATGGAAAAACGCCAGCAACGCGGCCTTTTTACGGTTCCTGGCCTTTTGCTGGCCTT
TTGCTCACATGTTCTTTCCTGCGTTATCCCCTGATTCTGTGGATAACCGTATTACCGCCTTTGAGTGAGC
TGATACCGCTCGCCGCAGCCGAACGACCGAGCGCAGCGAGTCAGTGAGCGAGGAAGCGGAAGA
