Features (pLannotate 1.2.2; 15 found; start..end, strand, type, name):
    234..822     +  rep_origin     ori: high-copy-number ColE1/pMB1/pBR322/pUC origin of replication
   1005..1097    +  CDS            lacI (fragment): lac repressor; lacI; The lac repressor binds to the lac operator to inhibit transcription in E. coli. This inhibition can be relieved by adding lactose or isopropyl-β-D-thiogalactopyranoside (IPTG).
   1110..1131    +  protein_bind   CAP binding site: CAP binding activates transcription in the presence of cAMP. E. coli catabolite activator protein
   1146..1176    +  promoter       lac promoter: promoter for the E. coli lac operon
   1184..1200    +  protein_bind   lac operator: The lac repressor binds to the lac operator to inhibit transcription in E. coli. This inhibition can be relieved by adding lactose or isopropyl-β-D-thiogalactopyranoside (IPTG). lac repressor encoded by lacI
   1237..1266    -  misc_feature   MCS (fragment): pUC18/19 multiple cloning site
   1267..1285    +  promoter       T7 promoter: promoter for bacteriophage T7 RNA polymerase
   1298..1316    +  promoter       PLtetO-1 promoter (fragment): modified phage lambda PL promoter with tet operator sites (Lutz and Bujard, 1997)
   1469..1515    +  terminator     T7 terminator: transcription terminator for bacteriophage T7 RNA polymerase
   1515..1540    -  misc_feature   MCS (fragment): pUC18/19 multiple cloning site
   1537..1694    +  CDS            lacZα (fragment): LacZα fragment of β-galactosidase; lacZ fragment
   1700..1799    -  misc_feature   bom (fragment): basis of mobility region from pBR322
   1901..1936    -  CDS            rop (fragment): Rop protein, which maintains plasmids at low copy number; rop
   2031..2135    +  promoter       AmpR promoter: bla
   2136..63      +  CDS            AmpR (across the origin): β-lactamase; bla; confers resistance to ampicillin, carbenicillin, and related antibiotics
>Addgene plasmid #140380 | pJBL710 | addgene full sequence | sequence record 307671 | Addgene NGS Result
ACTATGGATGAACGAAATAGACAGATCGCTGAGATAGGTGCCTCACTGATTAAGCATTGGTAACTGTCAG
ACCAAGTTTACTCATATATACTTTAGATTGATTTAAAACTTCATTTTTAATTTAAAAGGATCTAGGTGAA
GATCCTTTTTGATAATCTCATGACCAAAATCCCTTAACGTGAGTTTTCGTTCCACTGAGCGTCAGACCCC
GTAGAAAAGATCAAAGGATCTTCTTGAGATCCTTTTTCTCTGCGCGTAATCTGCTGCTTGCAAACAAAAA
AACCACCGCTACCAGCGGTGGTTTGTTTGCCGGATCAAGAGCTACCAACTCTTTTTCCGAAGGTAACTGG
CTTCAGCAGAGCGCAGATACCAAATACTGTTCTTCTAGTGTAGCCGTAGTTAGGCCACCACTTCAAGAAC
TCTGTAGCACCGCCTACATACCTCGCTCTGCTAATCCTGTTACCAGTGGCTGCTGCCAGTGGCGATAAGT
CGTGTCTTACCGGGTTGGACTCAAGACGATAGTTACCGGATAAGGCGCAGCGGTCGGGCTGAACGGGGGG
TTCGTGCACACAGCCCAGCTTGGAGCGAACGACCTACACCGAACTGAGATACCTACAGCGTGAGCTATGA
GAAAGCGCCACGCTTCCCGAAGGGAGAAAGGCGGACAGGTATCCGGTAAGCGGCAGGGTCGGAACAGGAG
AGCGCACGAGGGAGCTTCCAGGGGGAAACGCCTGGTATCTTTATAGTCCTGTCGGGTTTCGCCACCTCTG
ACTTGAGCGTCGATTTTTGTGATGCTCGTCAGGGGGGCGGAGCCTATGGAAAAACGCCAGCAACGCGGCC
TTTTTACGGTTCCTGGCCTTTTGCTGGCCTTTTGCTCACATGTTCTTTCCTGCGTTATCCCCTGATTCTG
TGGATAACCGTATTACCGCCTTTGAGTGAGCTGATACCGCTCGCCGCAGCCGAACGACCGAGCGCAGCGA
GTCAGTGAGCGAGGAAGCGGAAGAGCGCCCAATACGCAAACCGCCTCTCCCCGCGCGTTGGCCGATTCAT
TAATGCAGCTGGCACGACAGGTTTCCCGACTGGAAAGCGGGCAGTGAGCGCAACGCAATTAATGTGAGTT
AGCTCACTCATTAGGCACCCCAGGCTTTACACTTTATGCTTCCGGCTCGTATGTTGTGTGGAATTGTGAG
CGGATAACAATTTCACACAGGAAACAGCTATGACCATGATTACGCCAAGCTTGCATGCCTGCAGGTCGAC
TCTAGATAATACGACTCACTATAGGGAGACCACAACGTCCCTATCAGTGATAGAGACCCACATACTCTGA
TGATCCGAGACGGTCGGGTCCAGATATTCGTATCTGTCGAGTAGAGTGTGGGCTCGGATCATTCATGGCA
AGAGACGGTCGGGTCCAGATATTCGTATCTGTCGAGTAGAGTGTGGGCTCTTGCCATGTGTATGTGGGTA
GCATAACCCCTTGGGGCCTCTAAACGGGTCTTGAGGGGTTTTTTGATCCCCGGGTACCGAGCTCGAATTC
ACTGGCCGTCGTTTTACAACGTCGTGACTGGGAAAACCCTGGCGTTACCCAACTTAATCGCCTTGCAGCA
CATCCCCCTTTCGCCAGCTGGCGTAATAGCGAAGAGGCCCGCACCGATCGCCCTTCCCAACAGTTGCGCA
GCCTGAATGGCGAATGGCGCCTGATGCGGTATTTTCTCCTTACGCATCTGTGCGGTATTTCACACCGCAT
ATGGTGCACTCTCAGTACAATCTGCTCTGATGCCGCATAGTTAAGCCAGCCCCGACACCCGCCAACACCC
GCTGACGCGCCCTGACGGGCTTGTCTGCTCCCGGCATCCGCTTACAGACAAGCTGTGACCGTCTCCGGGA
GCTGCATGTGTCAGAGGTTTTCACCGTCATCACCGAAACGCGCGAGACGAAAGGGCCTCGTGATACGCCT
ATTTTTATAGGTTAATGTCATGATAATAATGGTTTCTTAGACGTCAGGTGGCACTTTTCGGGGAAATGTG
CGCGGAACCCCTATTTGTTTATTTTTCTAAATACATTCAAATATGTATCCGCTCATGAGACAATAACCCT
GATAAATGCTTCAATAATATTGAAAAAGGAAGAGTATGAGTATTCAACATTTCCGTGTCGCCCTTATTCC
CTTTTTTGCGGCATTTTGCCTTCCTGTTTTTGCTCACCCAGAAACGCTGGTGAAAGTAAAAGATGCTGAA
GATCAGTTGGGTGCACGAGTGGGTTACATCGAACTGGATCTCAACAGCGGTAAGATCCTTGAGAGTTTTC
GCCCCGAAGAACGTTTTCCAATGATGAGCACTTTTAAAGTTCTGCTATGTGGCGCGGTATTATCCCGTAT
TGACGCCGGGCAAGAGCAACTCGGTCGCCGCATACACTATTCTCAGAATGACTTGGTTGAGTACTCACCA
GTCACAGAAAAGCATCTTACGGATGGCATGACAGTAAGAGAATTATGCAGTGCTGCCATAACCATGAGTG
ATAACACTGCGGCCAACTTACTTCTGACAACGATCGGAGGACCGAAGGAGCTAACCGCTTTTTTGCACAA
CATGGGGGATCATGTAACTCGCCTTGATCGTTGGGAACCGGAGCTGAATGAAGCCATACCAAACGACGAG
CGTGACACCACGATGCCTGTAGCAATGGCAACAACGTTGCGCAAACTATTAACTGGCGAACTACTTACTC
TAGCTTCCCGGCAACAATTAATAGACTGGATGGAGGCGGATAAAGTTGCAGGACCACTTCTGCGCTCGGC
CCTTCCGGCTGGCTGGTTTATTGCTGATAAATCTGGAGCCGGTGAGCGTGGGTCTCGCGGTATCATTGCA
GCACTGGGGCCAGATGGTAAGCCCTCCCGTATCGTAGTTATCTACACGACGGGGAGTCAGGCA
